>Addgene plasmid #124992 | RV-mCD4-HH7-9 | addgene full sequence | sequence record 246355 | Addgene NGS Result
AATGAAAGACCCCACCTGTAGGTTTGGCAAGCTAGCTTAAGTAACGCCATTTTGCAAGGCATGGAAAATA
CATAACTGAGAATAGAGAAGTTCAGATCAAGGTTAGGAACAGAGAGACAGCAGAATATGGGCCAAACAGG
ATATCTGTGGTAAGCAGTTCCTGCCCCGGCTCAGGGCCAAGAACAGATGGTCCCCAGATGCGGTCCCGCC
CTCAGCAGTTTCTAGAGAACCATCAGATGTTTCCAGGGTGCCCCAAGGACCTGAAATGACCCTGTGCCTT
ATTTGAACTAACCAATCAGTTCGCTTCTCGCTTCTGTTCGCGCGCTTCTGCTCCCCGAGCTCAATAAAAG
AGCCCACAACCCCTCACTCGGCGCGCCAGTCCTCCGATAGACTGCGTCGCCCGGGTACCCGTATTCCCAA
TAAAGCCTCTTGCTGTTTGCATCCGAATCGTGGACTCGCTGATCCTTGGGAGGGTCTCCTCAGATTGATT
GACTGCCCACCTCGGGGGTCTTTCATTTGGAGGTTCCACCGAGATTTGGAGACCCCTGCCCAGGGACCAC
CGACCCCCCCGCCGGGAGGTAAGCTGGCCAGCGGTCGTTTCGTGTCTGTCTCTGTCTTTGTGCGTGTTTG
TGCCGGCATCTAATGTTTGCGCCTGCGTCTGTACTAGTTAGCTAACTAGCTCTGTATCTGGCGGACCCGT
GGTGGAACTGACGAGTTCTGAACACCCGGCCGCAACCCTGGGAGACGTCCCAGGGACTTTGGGGGCCGTT
TTTGTGGCCCGACCTGAGGAAGGGAGTCGATGTGGAATCCGACCCCGTCAGGATATGTGGTTCTGGTAGG
AGACGAGAACCTAAAACAGTTCCCGCCTCCGTCTGAATTTTTGCTTTCGGTTTGGAACCGAAGCCGCGCG
TCTTGTCTGCTGCAGCGCTGCAGCATCGTTCTGTGTTGTCTCTGTCTGACTGTGTTTCTGTATTTGTCTG
AAAATTAGGGCCAGACTGTTACCACTCCCTTAAGTTTGACCTTAGGTCACTGGAAAGATGTCGAGCGGAT
CGCTCACAACCAGTCGGTAGATGTCAAGAAGAGACGTTGGGTTACCTTCTGCTCTGCAGAATGGCCAACC
TTTAACGTCGGATGGCCGCGAGACGGCACCTTTAACCGAGACCTCATCACCCAGGTTAAGATCAAGGTCT
TTTCACCTGGCCCGCATGGACACCCAGACCAGGTCCCCTACATCGTGACCTGGGAAGCCTTGGCTTTTGA
CCCCCCTCCCTGGGTCAAGCCCTTTGTACACCCTAAGCCTCCGCCTCCTCTTCCTCCATCCGCCCCGTCT
CTCCCCCTTGAACCTCCTCGTTCGACCCCGCCTCGATCCTCCCTTTATCCAGCCCTCACTCCTTCTCTAG
GCGCCGGAATTAGATCTCTCGAGGCCACCATGCTCCTGGTTCTCATCTCGTTCCTCGGGATACATTTCTT
CCTGGATGTCCAAACACAGACAGTTTCCCAGTCTGATGCCCATGTCACTGTCTTCGAAGGAGACTCGGTG
GAGCTGAGATGCAACTATTCCTATGGTGGATCCATTTACCTCTCCTGGTACATCCAGCACCATGGCCATG
GCCTCCAGTTTCTCCTCAAGTACTATTCGGGAAACCCAGTGGTTCAAGGAGTGAACGGCTTCGAGGCTGA
GTTCAGCAAGAGCGACTCTTCCTTCCACCTTCGGAAAGCCTCTGTGCACTGGAGCGACTCGGCTGTGTAC
TTCTGTGCTGTGAGAGGGAGCAGTGGCAACAAGCTCATCTTTGGAATTGGGACTCTGCTTTCTGTCAAGC
CAAACATCCAGAACCCAGAACCTGCTGTGTACCAGTTAAAAGATCCTCGGTCTCAGGACAGCACCCTCTG
CCTGTTCACCGACTTTGACTCCCAAATCAATGTGCCGAAAACCATGGAATCTGGAACGTTCATCACTGAC
AAAACTGTGCTGGACATGAAAGCTATGGATTCCAAGAGCAATGGGGCCATTGCCTGGAGCAACCAGACAA
GCTTCACCTGCCAAGATATCTTCAAAGAGACCAACGCCACCTACCCCAGTTCAGACGTTCCCTGTGATGC
CACGTTGACTGAGAAAAGCTTTGAAACAGATATGAACCTAAACTTTCAAAACCTGTCAGTTATGGGACTC
CGAATCCTCCTGCTGAAAGTAGCCGGATTTAACCTGCTCATGACGCTGAGGCTGTGGTCCAGTGGCTCCG
GAGCCACGAACTTCTCTCTGTTAAAGCAAGCAGGAGACGTGGAAGAAAACCCCGGTCCCATGCTGTACTC
TCTCCTTGCCTTTCTCCTGGGCATGTTCTTGGGTGTTAGTGCTCAGACTATCCATCAATGGCCAGTTGCC
GAGATCAAGGCTGTGGGCAGCCCACTGTCTCTGGGGTGTACCATAAAGGGGAAATCAAGCCCTAACCTCT
ACTGGTACTGGCAGGCCACAGGAGGCACCCTCCAGCAACTCTTCTACTCTATTACTGTTGGCCAGGTAGA
GTCGGTGGTGCAACTGAACCTCTCAGCTTCCAGGCCGAAGGACGACCAATTCATCCTAAGCACGGAGAAG
CTGCTTCTCAGCCACTCTGGCTTCTACCTCTGTGCCTGGAGTGCCGACAGGGCCAACACAGAAGTCTTCT
TTGGTAAAGGAACCAGACTCACAGTTGTAGAAGATCTGAGAAATGTGACTCCACCCAAGGTCTCCTTGTT
TGAGCCATCAAAAGCAGAGATTGCAAACAAACAAAAGGCTACCCTCGTGTGCTTGGCCAGGGGCTTCTTC
CCTGACCACGTGGAGCTGAGCTGGTGGGTGAATGGCAAGGAGGTCCACAGTGGGGTCAGCACGGACCCTC
AGGCCTACAAGGAGAGCAATTATAGCTACTGCCTGAGCAGCCGCCTGAGGGTCTCTGCTACCTTCTGGCA
CAATCCTCGAAACCACTTCCGCTGCCAAGTGCAGTTCCATGGGCTTTCAGAGGAGGACAAGTGGCCAGAG
GGCTCACCCAAACCTGTCACACAGAACATCAGTGCAGAGGCCTGGGGCCGAGCAGACTGTGGAATCACTT
CAGCATCCTATCATCAGGGGGTTCTGTCTGCAACCATCCTCTATGAGATCCTACTGGGGAAGGCCACCCT
ATATGCTGTGCTGGTCAGTGGCCTGGTGCTGATGGCCATGGTCAAGAAAAAAAATTCCTGAGAATTCCGC
CCCCCCCCCCTAACGTTACTGGCCGAAGCCGCTTGGAATAAGGCCGGTGTGCGTTTGTCTATATGTTATT
TTCCACCATATTGCCGTCTTTTGGCAATGTGAGGGCCCGGAAACCTGGCCCTGTCTTCTTGACGAGCATT
CCTAGGGGTCTTTCCCCTCTCGCCAAAGGAATGCAAGGTCTGTTGAATGTCGTGAAGGAAGCAGTTCCTC
TGGAAGCTTCTTGAAGACAAACAACGTCTGTAGCGACCCTTTGCAGGCAGCGGAACCCCCCACCTGGCGA
CAGGTGCCTCTGCGGCCAAAAGCCACGTGTATAAGATACACCTGCAAAGGCGGCACAACCCCAGTGCCAC
GTTGTGAGTTGGATAGTTGTGGAAAGAGTCAAATGGCTCTCCTCAAGCGTATTCAACAAGGGGCTGAAGG
ATGCCCAGAAGGTACCCCATTGTATGGGATCTGATCTGGGGCCTCGGTGCACATGCTTTACATGTGTTTA
GTCGAGGTTAAAAAAACGTCTAGGCCCCCCGAACCACGGGGACGTGGTTTTCCTTTGAAAAACACGATGA
TAATATGGCCACAACCATGGGCCACCATGAACCCAGCCATCAGCGTCGCTCTCCTGCTCTCAGTCTTGCA
GGTGTCCCGAGGGCAGAAGGTGACCAGCCTGACAGCCTGCCTGGTGAACCAAAACCTTCGCCTGGACTGC
CGCCATGAGAATAACACCAAGGATAACTCCATCCAGCATGAGTTCAGCCTGACCCGAGAGAAGAGGAAGC
ACGTGCTCTCAGGCACCCTTGGGATACCCGAGCACACGTACCGCTCCCGCGTCACCCTCTCCAACCAGCC
CTATATCAAGGTCCTTACCCTAGCCAACTTCACCACCAAGGATGAGGGCGACTACTTTTGTGAGCTTCGC
GTCTCGGGCGCGAATCCCATGAGCTCCAATAAAAGTATCAGTGTGTATAGAGACAAGCTGGTCAAGTGTG
GCGGCATAAGCCTGCTGGTTCAGAACACATCCTGGATGCTGCTGCTGCTGCTTTCCCTCTCCCTCCTCCA
AGCCCTGGACTTCATTTCTCTGTGAGTCGACCTGCAGCCAAGCTTATCGATAAAATAAAAGATTTTATTT
AGTCTCCAGAAAAAGGGGGGAATGAAAGACCCCACCTGTAGGTTTGGCAAGCTAGCTTAAGTAACGCCAT
TTTGCAAGGCATGGAAAATACATAACTGAGAATAGAGAAGTTCAGATCAAGGTTAGGAACAGAGAGACAG
CAGAATATGGGCCAAACAGGATATCTGTGGTAAGCAGTTCCTGCCCCGGCTCAGGGCCAAGAACAGATGG
TCCCCAGATGCGGTCCCGCCCTCAGCAGTTTCTAGAGAACCATCAGATGTTTCCAGGGTGCCCCAAGGAC
CTGAAATGACCCTGTGCCTTATTTGAACTAACCAATCAGTTCGCTTCTCGCTTCTGTTCGCGCGCTTCTG
CTCCCCGAGCTCAATAAAAGAGCCCACAACCCCTCACTCGGCGCGCCAGTCCTCCGATAGACTGCGTCGC
CCGGGTACCCGTGTATCCAATAAACCCTCTTGCAGTTGCATCCGACTTGTGGTCTCGCTGTTCCTTGGGA
GGGTCTCCTCTGAGTGATTGACTACCCGTCAGCGGGGGTCTTTCATGGGTAACAGTTTCTTGAAGTTGGA
GAACAACATTCTGAGGGTAGGAGTCGAATATTAAGTAATCCTGACTCAATTAGCCACTGTTTTGAATCCA
CATACTCCAATACTCCTGAAATAGTTCATTATGGACAGCGCAGAAAGAGCTGGGGAGAATTGTGAAATTG
TTATCCGCTCACAATTCCACACAACATACGAGCCGGAAGCATAAAGTGTAAAGCCTGGGGTGCCTAATGA
GTGAGCTAACTCACATTAATTGCGTTGCGCTCACTGCCCGCTTTCCAGTCGGGAAACCTGTCGTGCCAGC
TGCATTAATGAATCGGCCAACGCGCGGGGAGAGGCGGTTTGCGTATTGGGCGCTCTTCCGCTTCCTCGCT
CACTGACTCGCTGCGCTCGGTCGTTCGGCTGCGGCGAGCGGTATCAGCTCACTCAAAGGCGGTAATACGG
TTATCCACAGAATCAGGGGATAACGCAGGAAAGAACATGTGAGCAAAAGGCCAGCAAAAGGCCAGGAACC
GTAAAAAGGCCGCGTTGCTGGCGTTTTTCCATAGGCTCCGCCCCCCTGACGAGCATCACAAAAATCGACG
CTCAAGTCAGAGGTGGCGAAACCCGACAGGACTATAAAGATACCAGGCGTTTCCCCCTGGAAGCTCCCTC
GTGCGCTCTCCTGTTCCGACCCTGCCGCTTACCGGATACCTGTCCGCCTTTCTCCCTTCGGGAAGCGTGG
CGCTTTCTCATAGCTCACGCTGTAGGTATCTCAGTTCGGTGTAGGTCGTTCGCTCCAAGCTGGGCTGTGT
GCACGAACCCCCCGTTCAGCCCGACCGCTGCGCCTTATCCGGTAACTATCGTCTTGAGTCCAACCCGGTA
AGACACGACTTATCGCCACTGGCAGCAGCCACTGGTAACAGGATTAGCAGAGCGAGGTATGTAGGCGGTG
CTACAGAGTTCTTGAAGTGGTGGCCTAACTACGGCTACACTAGAAGAACAGTATTTGGTATCTGCGCTCT
GCTGAAGCCAGTTACCTTCGGAAAAAGAGTTGGTAGCTCTTGATCCGGCAAACAAACCACCGCTGGTAGC
GGTGGTTTTTTTGTTTGCAAGCAGCAGATTACGCGCAGAAAAAAAGGATCTCAAGAAGATCCTTTGATCT
TTTCTACGGGGTCTGACGCTCAGTGGAACGAAAACTCACGTTAAGGGATTTTGGTCATGAGATTATCAAA
AAGGATCTTCACCTAGATCCTTTTAAATTAAAAATGAAGTTTTAAATCAATCTAAAGTATATATGAGTAA
ACTTGGTCTGACAGTTACCAATGCTTAATCAGTGAGGCACCTATCTCAGCGATCTGTCTATTTCGTTCAT
CCATAGTTGCCTGACTCCCCGTCGTGTAGATAACTACGATACGGGAGGGCTTACCATCTGGCCCCAGTGC
TGCAATGATACCGCGAGACCCACGCTCACCGGCTCCAGATTTATCAGCAATAAACCAGCCAGCCGGAAGG
GCCGAGCGCAGAAGTGGTCCTGCAACTTTATCCGCCTCCATCCAGTCTATTAATTGTTGCCGGGAAGCTA
GAGTAAGTAGTTCGCCAGTTAATAGTTTGCGCAACGTTGTTGCCATTGCTACAGGCATCGTGGTGTCACG
CTCGTCGTTTGGTATGGCTTCATTCAGCTCCGGTTCCCAACGATCAAGGCGAGTTACATGATCCCCCATG
TTGTGCAAAAAAGCGGTTAGCTCCTTCGGTCCTCCGATCGTTGTCAGAAGTAAGTTGGCCGCAGTGTTAT
CACTCATGGTTATGGCAGCACTGCATAATTCTCTTACTGTCATGCCATCCGTAAGATGCTTTTCTGTGAC
TGGTGAGTACTCAACCAAGTCATTCTGAGAATAGTGTATGCGGCGACCGAGTTGCTCTTGCCCGGCGTCA
ATACGGGATAATACCGCGCCACATAGCAGAACTTTAAAAGTGCTCATCATTGGAAAACGTTCTTCGGGGC
GAAAACTCTCAAGGATCTTACCGCTGTTGAGATCCAGTTCGATGTAACCCACTCGTGCACCCAACTGATC
TTCAGCATCTTTTACTTTCACCAGCGTTTCTGGGTGAGCAAAAACAGGAAGGCAAAATGCCGCAAAAAAG
GGAATAAGGGCGACACGGAAATGTTGAATACTCATACTCTTCCTTTTTCAATATTATTGAAGCATTTATC
AGGGTTATTGTCTCATGAGCGGATACATATTTGAATGTATTTAGAAAAATAAACAAATAGGGGTTCCGCG
CACATTTCCCCGAAAAGTGCCACCTGACGTCTAAGAAACCATTATTATCATGACATTAACCTATAAAAAT
AGGCGTATCACGAGGCCCTTTCGTCTCGCGCGTTTCGGTGATGACGGTGAAAACCTCTGACACATGCAGC
TCCCGGAGACGGTCACAGCTTGTCTGTAAGCGGATGCCGGGAGCAGACAAGCCCGTCAGGGCGCGTCAGC
GGGTGTTGGCGGGTGTCGGGGCTGGCTTAACTATGCGGCATCAGAGCAGATTGTACTGAGAGTGCACCAT
ATGCGGTGTGAAATACCGCACAGATGCGTAAGGAGAAAATACCGCATCAGGCGCCATTCGCCATTCAGGC
TGCGCAACTGTTGGGAAGGGCGATCGGTGCGGGCCTCTTCGCTATTACGCCAGCTGGCGAAAGGGGGATG
TGCTGCAAGGCGATTAAGTTGGGTAACGCCAGGGTTTTCCCAGTCACGACGTTGTAAAACGACGGCGCAA
GGAATGGTGCATGCAAGGAGATGGCGCCCAACAGTCCCCCGGCCACGGGGCCTGCCACCATACCCACGCC
GAAACAAGCGCTCATGAGCCCGAAGTGGCGAGCCCGATCTTCCCCATCGGTGATGTCGGCGATATAGGCG
CCAGCAACCGCACCTGTGGCGCCGGTGATGCCGGCCACGATGCGTCCGGCGTAGAGGCGATTAGTCCAAT
TTGTTAAAGACAGGATATCAGTGGTCCAGGCTCTAGTTTTGACTCAACAATATCACCAGCTGAAGCCTAT
AGAGTACGAGCCATAGATAAAATAAAAGATTTTATTTAGTCTCCAGAAAAAGGGGGG
Features (pLannotate 1.2.2; 23 found; start..end, strand, type, name):
      1..517     +  LTR            5' LTR: 5' long terminal repeat from murine embryonic stem cell virus
    581..922     +  misc_feature   MESV Ψ: packaging signal of murine embryonic stem cell virus
    989..1405    +  CDS            gag (truncated): truncated Moloney murine leukemia virus (MMLV) gag gene lacking the start codon
   1430..1804    +  CDS            TVA1_MOUSE: Experimental evidence at protein level: Swiss-Prot protein existence level 1. From Mus musculus (Mouse).
   1820..2233    +  CDS            Tcra: TCA_MOUSE - Experimental evidence at protein level: Swiss-Prot protein existence level 1. From Mus musculus (Mouse).
   2243..2298    +  CDS            P2A (fragment): 2A peptide from porcine teschovirus-1 polyprotein Eukaryotic ribosomes fail to insert a peptide bond between the Gly and Pro residues, yielding separate polypeptides.
   2300..2632    +  CDS            TRBV30: TVB30_HUMAN - Protein inferred from homology: Swiss-Prot protein existence level 3. V region of the variable domain of T cell receptor (TR) beta chain that participates in the antigen recognition (PubMed:24600447). Alpha-beta T cell receptors are antigen specific receptors which are essential to the immune response and are present on the cell surface of T lymphocytes. Recognize peptide-major histocompatibility (MH) (pMH) complexes that are displayed by antigen presenting cells (APC), a prerequisite for efficient T cell adaptive immunity against pathogens (PubMed:25493333). Binding of alpha-bet
   2690..3208    +  CDS            TCB2_MOUSE: Experimental evidence at protein level: Swiss-Prot protein existence level 1. From Mus musculus (Mouse).
   3321..3783    +  misc_feature   IRES: internal ribosome entry site (IRES) of the encephalomyocarditis virus (EMCV)
   3807..4295    +  CDS            Thy1.1: mouse GPI-anchored cell surface glycoprotein of the immunoglobulin superfamily This allele of Thy1 is also known as CD90.1.
   4362..4876    +  LTR            3' LTR: 3' long terminal repeat from murine embryonic stem cell virus
   5038..5054    -  protein_bind   lac operator: The lac repressor binds to the lac operator to inhibit transcription in E. coli. This inhibition can be relieved by adding lactose or isopropyl-β-D-thiogalactopyranoside (IPTG). lac repressor encoded by lacI
   5062..5092    -  promoter       lac promoter: promoter for the E. coli lac operon
   5107..5128    -  protein_bind   CAP binding site: CAP binding activates transcription in the presence of cAMP. E. coli catabolite activator protein
   5141..5233    -  CDS            lacI (fragment): lac repressor; lacI; The lac repressor binds to the lac operator to inhibit transcription in E. coli. This inhibition can be relieved by adding lactose or isopropyl-β-D-thiogalactopyranoside (IPTG).
   5416..6004    -  rep_origin     ori: high-copy-number ColE1/pMB1/pBR322/pUC origin of replication
   6175..7035    -  CDS            AmpR: β-lactamase; bla; confers resistance to ampicillin, carbenicillin, and related antibiotics
   7036..7140    -  promoter       AmpR promoter: bla
   7235..7270    +  CDS            rop (fragment): Rop protein, which maintains plasmids at low copy number; rop
   7372..7471    +  misc_feature   bom (fragment): basis of mobility region from pBR322
   7477..7626    -  CDS            lacZα (fragment): LacZα fragment of β-galactosidase; lacZ fragment
   7626..7827    -  CDS            TcR (fragment): tetracycline efflux protein; tet; confers resistance to tetracycline
   7828..7926    +  CDS            env (fragment): murine leukemia virus gPr80 envelope polyprotein precursor; env; proteolytically cleaved into gp70SU and p15TM subunits
