[The description below was written by a language model from this plasmid's Addgene catalogue record and pLannotate feature annotations shown in this document.]
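Description:
RV-mCD4-HH7-9 is a gammaretroviral mammalian expression vector built on the pMigR1 (MSCV-type) backbone and designed to deliver a mouse T cell receptor specific for Helicobacter hepaticus into T cell hybridoma cells. In bacteria it is maintained through a high-copy ColE1/pUC-type origin and selected with ampicillin via the β-lactamase gene and its bla promoter. The remaining bacterial annotations (lac promoter/operator, and fragments of lacI, lacZα, rop, bom, a tetracycline resistance gene and env) are backbone remnants rather than functional modules.

The transferable portion is flanked by 5' and 3' long terminal repeats from murine embryonic stem cell virus. It includes the Ψ packaging signal and a truncated, start-codon-less gag segment that extends the packaging region, so that the genomic RNA can be encapsidated when viral proteins are supplied in trans. No internal promoter is annotated, so expression is presumably driven by the 5' LTR. The insert is a single open reading frame encoding the HH7-9 TCRα chain (variable and constant regions) joined through a P2A ribosome-skipping peptide to the TCRβ chain (variable and constant regions), which yields the two chains as separate polypeptides from one transcript. The β variable segment is labelled by its closest human homologue in the automated annotation, but the record gives the insert species as mouse.

Downstream, an EMCV IRES directs translation of a second cistron. The feature table identifies this as the surface marker Thy1.1 (CD90.1), whereas the plasmid name suggests mouse CD4; the record does not resolve this discrepancy. Either way, the IRES-linked marker allows transduced cells to be identified or sorted, supporting assays of TCR antigen specificity in hybridomas.
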