Addgene plasmid #124992: RV-mCD4-HH7-9
Purpose: Express the Helicobacter hepaticus specific TCRa/b HH7-9 in T cell hybridoma cells
Depositing lab: Dan Littman. Depositing organization: NYU Grossman School of Medicine. Publication: c-MAF-dependent regulatory T cells mediate immunological tolerance to a gut pathobiont. Xu M, Pokrovskii M, Ding Y, Yi R, Au C, Harrison OJ, Galan C, Belkaid Y, Bonneau R, Littman DR. Nature. 2018 Feb 15;554(7692):373-377. doi: 10.1038/nature25500. Epub 2018 Feb 7. PubMed 29414937.
Backbone
  Vector backbone: pMigR1
  Vector type: Mammalian Expression ; Retroviral
Growth in bacteria
  Bacterial resistance: Ampicillin, 100 μg/mL
  Growth temperature: 37°C
  Growth strain: NEB Stable
  Copy number: High Copy
Gene/Insert
  Gene/Insert name: HH7-9 TCRa P2A TCRb
  Species: M. musculus (mouse)
Terms and licenses: Academic/Nonprofit Terms; Industry Terms: Not Available to Industry
How to cite: RV-mCD4-HH7-9 was a gift from Dan Littman (Addgene plasmid # 124992 ; http://n2t.net/addgene:124992 ; RRID:Addgene_124992)
