>Addgene plasmid #124992 | RV-mCD4-HH7-9 | depositor partial sequence | sequence record 238874 | TCR-HH7-9 TRA-P2A-TRB
GAAATTTCCTCGAGGCCACCATGCTCCTGGTTCTCATCTCGTTCCTCGGGATACATTTCTTCCTGGATGT
CCAAACACAGACAGTTTCCCAGTCTGATGCCCATGTCACTGTCTTCGAAGGAGACTCGGTGGAGCTGAGA
TGCAACTATTCCTATGGTGGATCCATTTACCTCTCCTGGTACATCCAGCACCATGGCCATGGCCTCCAGT
TTCTCCTCAAGTACTATTCGGGAAACCCAGTGGTTCAAGGAGTGAACGGCTTCGAGGCTGAGTTCAGCAA
GAGCGACTCTTCCTTCCACCTTCGGAAAGCCTCTGTGCACTGGAGCGACTCGGCTGTGTACTTCTGTGCT
GTGAGAGGGAGCAGTGGCAACAAGCTCATCTTTGGAATTGGGACTCTGCTTTCTGTCAAGCCAAACATCC
AGAACCCAGAACCTGCTGTGTACCAGTTAAAAGATCCTCGGTCTCAGGACAGCACCCTCTGCCTGTTCAC
CGACTTTGACTCCCAAATCAATGTGCCGAAAACCATGGAATCTGGAACGTTCATCACTGACAAAACTGTG
CTGGACATGAAAGCTATGGATTCCAAGAGCAATGGGGCCATTGCCTGGAGCAACCAGACAAGCTTCACCT
GCCAAGATATCTTCAAAGAGACCAACGCCACCTACCCCAGTTCAGACGTTCCCTGTGATGCCACGTTGAC
TGAGAAAAGCTTTGAAACAGATATGAACCTAAACTTTCAAAACCTGTCAGTTATGGGACTCCGAATCCTC
CTGCTGAAAGTAGCCGGATTTAACCTGCTCATGACGCTGAGGCTGTGGTCCAGTGGCTCCGGAGCCACGA
ACTTCTCTCTGTTAAAGCAAGCAGGAGACGTGGAAGAAAACCCCGGTCCCATGCTGTACTCTCTCCTTGC
CTTTCTCCTGGGCATGTTCTTGGGTGTTAGTGCTCAGACTATCCATCAATGGCCAGTTGCCGAGATCAAG
GCTGTGGGCAGCCCACTGTCTCTGGGGTGTACCATAAAGGGGAAATCAAGCCCTAACCTCTACTGGTACT
GGCAGGCCACAGGAGGCACCCTCCAGCAACTCTTCTACTCTATTACTGTTGGCCAGGTAGAGTCGGTGGT
GCAACTGAACCTCTCAGCTTCCAGGCCGAAGGACGACCAATTCATCCTAAGCACGGAGAAGCTGCTTCTC
AGCCACTCTGGCTTCTACCTCTGTGCCTGGAGTGCCGACAGGGCCAACACAGAAGTCTTCTTTGGTAAAG
GAACCAGACTCACAGTTGTAGAAGATCTCCGGGGCC
